Addgene plasmid #84471: pAAV-RAM-d2TTA::TRE-ChR2-WPREpA
Purpose: pAAV-RAM-ChR2
Depositing lab: Yingxi Lin. Depositing organization: Massachusetts Institute of Technology. Publication: A robust activity marking system for exploring active neuronal ensembles. Sorensen AT, Cooper YA, Baratta MV, Weng FJ, Zhang Y, Ramamoorthi K, Fropf R, LaVerriere E, Xue J, Young A, Schneider C, Gotzsche CR, Hemberg M, Yin JC, Maier SF, Lin Y. Elife. 2016 Sep 23;5. pii: e13918. doi: 10.7554/eLife.13918. PubMed 27661450.
Backbone
  Vector backbone: Derived from AAV V032
  Backbone manufacturer: Rachael Neve
  Total vector size (bp): 9308
  Vector type: AAV
Growth in bacteria
  Bacterial resistance: Ampicillin, 100 μg/mL
  Growth temperature: 37°C
  Growth strain: NEB Stable
  Copy number: High Copy
Gene/Insert
  Gene/Insert name: Channelrhodopsin 2 (alt name: ChR2)
  Insert size (bp): 1662
  Mutation: H134R
  Promoter: TRE
  Tag / fusion protein: EYFP (C terminal on insert)
  Cloning method: Restriction Enzyme; 5′ cloning site Pme1 (not destroyed); 3′ cloning site Asc1 (not destroyed)
  Sequencing primers: 5′ NA
Resource information
  A portion of this plasmid was derived from a plasmid made by: ChR2; from plasmid pAAV-EF1a-DIO.ChR2 EYFP.p2A.nuclear tBFP provided by Dr. Gloria Choi (MIT)
Terms and licenses: Academic/Nonprofit Terms; Industry Terms: Not Available to Industry
Depositor comments: For more info regarding the plasmid, see RAM manuscript on eLife's homepage: http://dx.doi.org/10.7554/eLife.13918
How to cite: pAAV-RAM-d2TTA::TRE-ChR2-WPREpA was a gift from Yingxi Lin (Addgene plasmid # 84471 ; http://n2t.net/addgene:84471 ; RRID:Addgene_84471) For viral preps, please replace (Addgene plasmid # 84471) in the above sentence with: (Addgene viral prep # 84471-AAV8)
