[The description below was written by a language model from this plasmid's Addgene catalogue record and pLannotate feature annotations shown in this document.]
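Description:
pAAV-RAM-d2TTA::TRE-ChR2-WPREpA is an adeno-associated virus transfer plasmid of about 9.3 kb, derived from the AAV V032 backbone, that carries an activity-dependent, tetracycline-regulated optogenetic cassette between AAV2 inverted terminal repeats. It is propagated in E. coli as a high-copy plasmid through a ColE1/pUC-type origin with ampicillin selection (AmpR). The sequence annotation also shows an f1 origin and, flanking the AAV genome, mini-Tn7 left and right ends together with a gentamicin resistance gene. These are features typical of a baculovirus-transposition (pFastBac-style) backbone. Only short fragments of the left ITR were detected by the annotation, whereas the right ITR is called in full.

The payload has two linked modules. In the first, a tight TRE promoter (seven tet operators plus a minimal CMV promoter) drives channelrhodopsin-2 carrying the H134R mutation, fused at its C terminus to EYFP. This is followed by a WPRE, which enhances transcript expression, and a bGH polyadenylation signal. A synthetic poly(A) signal and a transcriptional pause site then insulate the second module, which encodes the destabilised transactivator "d2TTA". The annotation picks this up as an ornithine decarboxylase-type degradation domain fragment, a tet transactivator matched to rtTA3, and VP16-derived activation repeats, ending in an SV40 poly(A). The RAM (robust activity marking) promoter named in the plasmid title was not recognised by the annotation software, and the record does not describe its composition.

According to the associated publication, the system is intended to mark active neuronal ensembles. Neuronal activity induces the short-lived transactivator, which in turn switches on TRE-driven ChR2-EYFP, allowing the labelled cells to be visualised and excited with blue light. As a tet-based design, this labelling should be gateable with doxycycline.
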