Features (pLannotate 1.2.2; 31 found; start..end, strand, type, name):
      1..589     +  rep_origin     ori: high-copy-number ColE1/pMB1/pBR322/pUC origin of replication
    775..826     -  misc_feature   bom (fragment): basis of mobility region from pBR322
    894..1118    -  mobile_element Tn7R: mini-Tn7 element (right end of the Tn7 transposon) Tn7
   1185..1718    -  CDS            GmR: gentamycin acetyltransferase; aacC1; confers resistance to gentamycin
   1888..1916    -  promoter       Pc promoter: intI1 (promoter lies within the coding sequence); class 1 integron promoter
   1894..2241    -  CDS            YPR2_ECOLX (fragment): Protein predicted: Swiss-Prot protein existence level 4. From Escherichia coli.
   2246..2263    -  misc_feature   MCS (fragment): pUC18/19 multiple cloning site
   2267..2294    +  repeat_region  AAV2 ITR (fragment): inverted terminal repeat of adeno-associated virus serotype 2 inverted
   2323..2350    +  repeat_region  AAV2 ITR (fragment): inverted terminal repeat of adeno-associated virus serotype 2 inverted
   2405..2719    +  promoter       tight TRE promoter: Tet-responsive promoter PTight, consisting of seven tet operator sequences followed by the minimal CMV promoter
   2737..3663    +  CDS            ChR2(H134R): H134R mutant of an N-terminal fragment of channelrhodopsin-2 from the alga Chlamydomonas reinhardtii (Nagel et al., 2005) blue light-activated cation channel
   3679..4398    +  CDS            EYFP: enhanced YFP mammalian codon-optimized
   4445..5033    +  misc_feature   WPRE: woodchuck hepatitis virus posttranscriptional regulatory element
   5072..5183    +  polyA_signal   bGH poly(A) signal: bovine growth hormone polyadenylation signal
   5331..5379    +  polyA_signal   poly(A) signal: synthetic polyadenylation signal
   5393..5484    +  misc_feature   pause site: RNA polymerase II transcriptional pause signal from the human α2 globin gene
   5721..5840    +  CDS            d2EYFP (fragment): EYFP destabilized by residues 422-461 of mouse ornithine decarboxylase, giving an in vivo half-life of ~2 hours mammalian codon-optimized
   5850..6547    +  CDS            rtTA3 (fragment): reverse tetracycline transactivator 3 activates expression from Tet-responsive promoters in the presence of doxycycline
   6477..6587    +  CDS            VP48: 3 tandem repeats of the minimal activation domain of herpes simplex virus VP16 (Cheng et al., 2013)
   6607..6642    +  misc_feature   MCS (fragment): pBluescript multiple cloning site
   6651..6669    -  promoter       T7 promoter: promoter for bacteriophage T7 RNA polymerase
   6695..6829    +  polyA_signal   SV40 poly(A) signal: SV40 polyadenylation signal
   6858..6998    +  repeat_region  AAV2 ITR: inverted terminal repeat of adeno-associated virus serotype 2 inverted
   7001..7033    +  promoter       AmpR promoter (fragment): bla
   7059..7142    +  CDS            large T antigen (fragment): large T antigen from SV40 (simian virus 40)
   7165..7299    +  polyA_signal   SV40 poly(A) signal: SV40 polyadenylation signal
   7328..7493    -  mobile_element Tn7L: mini-Tn7 element (left end of the Tn7 transposon) Tn7
   7656..7672    +  CDS            lacZα (fragment): LacZα fragment of β-galactosidase; lacZ fragment
   7677..8131    +  rep_origin     f1 ori (sequence partly withheld): f1 bacteriophage origin of replication; arrow indicates direction of (+) strand synthesis
   8157..8261    +  promoter       AmpR promoter: bla
   8262..9122    +  CDS            AmpR: β-lactamase; bla; confers resistance to ampicillin, carbenicillin, and related antibiotics
>Addgene plasmid #84471 | pAAV-RAM-d2TTA::TRE-ChR2-WPREpA | addgene full sequence | sequence record 492536 | Addgene Long Read Sequencing Result
TTGAGATCCTTTTTTTCTGCGCGTAATCTGCTGCTTGCAAACAAAAAAACCACCGCTACCAGCGGTGGTT
TGTTTGCCGGATCAAGAGCTACCAACTCTTTTTCCGAAGGTAACTGGCTTCAGCAGAGCGCAGATACCAA
ATACTGTTCTTCTAGTGTAGCCGTAGTTAGGCCACCACTTCAAGAACTCTGTAGCACCGCCTACATACCT
CGCTCTGCTAATCCTGTTACCAGTGGCTGCTGCCAGTGGCGATAAGTCGTGTCTTACCGGGTTGGACTCA
AGACGATAGTTACCGGATAAGGCGCAGCGGTCGGGCTGAACGGGGGGTTCGTGCACACAGCCCAGCTTGG
AGCGAACGACCTACACCGAACTGAGATACCTACAGCGTGAGCTATGAGAAAGCGCCACGCTTCCCGAAGG
GAGAAAGGCGGACAGGTATCCGGTAAGCGGCAGGGTCGGAACAGGAGAGCGCACGAGGGAGCTTCCAGGG
GGAAACGCCTGGTATCTTTATAGTCCTGTCGGGTTTCGCCACCTCTGACTTGAGCGTCGATTTTTGTGAT
GCTCGTCAGGGGGGCGGAGCCTATGGAAAAACGCCAGCAACGCGGCCTTTTTACGGTTCCTGGCCTTTTG
CTGGCCTTTTGCTCACATGTTCTTTCCTGCGTTATCCCCTGATTCTGTGGATAACCGTATTACCGCCTTT
GAGTGAGCTGATACCGCTCGCCGCAGCCGAACGACCGAGCGCAGCGAGTCAGTGAGCGAGGAAGCGGAAG
AGCGCCTGATGCGGTATTTTCTCCTTACGCATCTGTGCGGTATTTCACACCGCATAGACCAGCCGCGTAA
CCTGGCAAAATCGGTTACGGTTGAGTAATAAATGGATGCCCTGCGTAAGCGGGTGTGGGCGGACAATAAA
GTCTTAAACTGAACAAAATAGATCTAAACTATGACAATAAAGTCTTAAACTAGACAGAATAGTTGTAAAC
TGAAATCAGTCCAGTTATGCTGTGAAAAAGCATACTGGACTTTTGTTATGGCTAAAGCAAACTCTTCATT
TTCTGAAGTGCAAATTGCCCGTCGTATTAAAGAGGGGCGTGGCCAAGGGCATGGTAAAGACTATATTCGC
GGCGTTGTGACAATTTACCGAACAACTCCGCGGCCGGGAAGCCGATCTCGGCTTGAACGAATTGTTAGGT
GGCGGTACTTGGGTCGATATCAAAGTGCATCACTTCTTCCCGTATGCCCAACTTTGTATAGAGAGCCACT
GCGGGATCGTCACCGTAATCTGCTTGCACGTAGATCACATAAGCACCAAGCGCGTTGGCCTCATGCTTGA
GGAGATTGATGAGCGCGGTGGCAATGCCCTGCCTCCGGTGCTCGCCGGAGACTGCGAGATCATAGATATA
GATCTCACTACGCGGCTGCTCAAACTTGGGCAGAACGTAAGCCGCGAGAGCGCCAACAACCGCTTCTTGG
TCGAAGGCAGCAAGCGCGATGAATGTCTTACTACGGAGCAAGTTCCCGAGGTAATCGGAGTCCGGCTGAT
GTTGGGAGTAGGTGGCTACGTCTCCGAACTCACGACCGAAAAGATCAAGAGCAGCCCGCATGGATTTGAC
TTGGTCAGGGCCGAGCCTACATGTGCGAATGATGCCCATACTTGAGCCACCTAACTTTGTTTTAGGGCGA
CTGCCCTGCTGCGTAACATCGTTGCTGCTCCATAACATCAAACATCGACCCACGGCGTAACGCGCTTGCT
GCTTGGATGCCCGAGGCATAGACTGTACAAAAAAACAGTCATAACAAGCCATGAAAACCGCCACTGCGCC
GTTACCACCGCTGCGTTCGGTCAAGGTTCTGGACCAGTTGCGTGAGCGCATACGCTACTTGCATTACAGT
TTACGAACCGAACAGGCTTATGTCAACTGGGTTCGTGCCTTCATCCGTTTCCACGGTGTGCGTCACCCGG
CAACCTTGGGCAGCAGCGAAGTCGAGGCATTTCTGTCCTGGCTGGCGAACGAGCGCAAGGTTTCGGTCTC
CACGCATCGTCAGGCATTGGCGGCCTTGCTGTTCTTCTACGGCAAGGTGCTGTGCACGGATCTGCCCTGG
CTTCAGGAGATCGGAAGACCTCGGCCGTCGCGGCGCTTGCCGGTGGTGCTGACCCCGGATGAAGTGGTTC
GCATCCTCGGTTTTCTGGAAGGCGAGCATCGTTTGTTCGCCCAGGACTCTAGCTATAGTTCTAGTGGTTG
GCTACAGCTTGCATGCCTGCAGGCAGCTGCGCGCTCGCTCGCTCACTGAGGCCGCCCGGGCGTCGGGCGA
CCTTTGGTCGCCCGGCCTCAGTGAGCGAGCGAGCGCGCAGAGAGGGAGTGGCCAACTCCATCACTAGGGG
TTCCTGCGGCCGCACGCGCGTCTCGAGTTTACTCCCTATCAGTGATAGAGAACGTATGTCGAGTTTACTC
CCTATCAGTGATAGAGAACGATGTCGAGTTTACTCCCTATCAGTGATAGAGAACGTATGTCGAGTTTACT
CCCTATCAGTGATAGAGAACGTATGTCGAGTTTACTCCCTATCAGTGATAGAGAACGTATGTCGAGTTTA
TCCCTATCAGTGATAGAGAACGTATGTCGAGTTTACTCCCTATCAGTGATAGAGAACGTATGTCGAGGTA
GGCGTGTACGGTGGGAGGCCTATATAAGCAGAGCTCGTTTAGTGAACCGTCAGATCGCCACCGGTGTTTA
AACACCATGGACTATGGCGGCGCTTTGTCTGCCGTCGGACGCGAACTTTTGTTCGTTACTAATCCTGTGG
TGGTGAACGGGTCCGTCCTGGTCCCTGAGGATCAATGTTACTGTGCCGGATGGATTGAATCTCGCGGCAC
GAACGGCGCTCAGACCGCGTCAAATGTCCTGCAGTGGCTTGCAGCAGGATTCAGCATTTTGCTGCTGATG
TTCTATGCCTACCAAACCTGGAAATCTACATGCGGCTGGGAGGAGATCTATGTGTGCGCCATTGAAATGG
TTAAGGTGATTCTCGAGTTCTTTTTTGAGTTTAAGAATCCCTCTATGCTCTACCTTGCCACAGGACACCG
GGTGCAGTGGCTGCGCTATGCAGAGTGGCTGCTCACTTGTCCTGTCATCCTTATCCGCCTGAGCAACCTC
ACCGGCCTGAGCAACGACTACAGCAGGAGAACCATGGGACTCCTTGTCTCAGACATCGGGACTATCGTGT
GGGGGGCTACCAGCGCCATGGCAACCGGCTATGTTAAAGTCATCTTCTTTTGTCTTGGATTGTGCTATGG
CGCGAACACATTTTTTCACGCCGCCAAAGCATATATCGAGGGTTATCATACTGTGCCAAAGGGTCGGTGC
CGCCAGGTCGTGACCGGCATGGCATGGCTGTTTTTCGTGAGCTGGGGTATGTTCCCAATTCTCTTCATTT
TGGGGCCCGAAGGTTTTGGCGTCCTGAGCGTCTATGGCTCCACCGTAGGTCACACGATTATTGATCTGAT
GAGTAAAAATTGTTGGGGGTTGTTGGGACACTACCTGCGCGTCCTGATCCACGAGCACATATTGATTCAC
GGAGATATCCGCAAAACCACCAAACTGAACATCGGCGGAACGGAGATCGAGGTCGAGACTCTCGTCGAAG
ACGAAGCCGAGGCCGGAGCCGTGCCAGCGGCCGCCACCATGGTGAGCAAGGGCGAGGAGCTGTTCACCGG
GGTGGTGCCCATCCTGGTCGAGCTGGACGGCGACGTAAACGGCCACAAGTTCAGCGTGTCCGGCGAGGGC
GAGGGCGATGCCACCTACGGCAAGCTGACCCTGAAGTTCATCTGCACCACCGGCAAGCTGCCCGTGCCCT
GGCCCACCCTCGTGACCACCTTCGGCTACGGCCTGCAGTGCTTCGCCCGCTACCCCGACCACATGAAGCA
GCACGACTTCTTCAAGTCCGCCATGCCCGAAGGCTACGTCCAGGAGCGCACCATCTTCTTCAAGGACGAC
GGCAACTACAAGACCCGCGCCGAGGTGAAGTTCGAGGGCGACACCCTGGTGAACCGCATCGAGCTGAAGG
GCATCGACTTCAAGGAGGACGGCAACATCCTGGGGCACAAGCTGGAGTACAACTACAACAGCCACAACGT
CTATATCATGGCCGACAAGCAGAAGAACGGCATCAAGGTGAACTTCAAGATCCGCCACAACATCGAGGAC
GGCAGCGTGCAGCTCGCCGACCACTACCAGCAGAACACCCCCATCGGCGACGGCCCCGTGCTGCTGCCCG
ACAACCACTACCTGAGCTACCAGTCCGCCCTGAGCAAAGACCCCAACGAGAAGCGCGATCACATGGTCCT
GCTGGAGTTCGTGACCGCCGCCGGGATCACTCTCGGCATGGACGAGCTGTACAAGTAAGGCGCGCCAGCG
ATCCACCGGATCTAGATAACTGATCCTTATCGATAATCAACCTCTGGATTACAAAATTTGTGAAAGATTG
ACTGGTATTCTTAACTATGTTGCTCCTTTTACGCTATGTGGATACGCTGCTTTAATGCCTTTGTATCATG
CTATTGCTTCCCGTATGGCTTTCATTTTCTCCTCCTTGTATAAATCCTGGTTGCTGTCTCTTTATGAGGA
GTTGTGGCCCGTTGTCAGGCAACGTGGCGTGGTGTGCACTGTGTTTGCTGACGCAACCCCCACTGGTTGG
GGCATTGCCACCACCTGTCAGCTCCTTTCCGGGACTTTCGCTTTCCCCCTCCCTATTGCCACGGCGGAAC
TCATCGCCGCCTGCCTTGCCCGCTGCTGGACAGGGGCTCGGCTGTTGGGCACTGACAATTCCGTGGTGTT
GTCGGGGAAATCATCGTCCTTTCCTTGGCTGCTCGCCTGTGTTGCCACCTGGATTCTGCGCGGGACGCCC
TTCTGCTACGTCCCTTCGGCCCTCAATCCAGCGGACCTTCCTTCCCGCGGCCTGCTGCCGGCTCTGCGGC
CTCTTCCGCGTCTTCGCCTTCGCCCTCAGACGAGTCGGATCTCCCTTTGGGCCGCCTCCCCGCATCGATA
CCGTCGACTAGAGCTCGCTGATCAGCCTCGACTGTGCCTTCTAGTTGCCAGCCATCTGTTGTTTGCCCCT
CCCCCGTGCCTTCCTTGACCCTGGAAGGTGCCACTCCCACTGTCCTTTCCTAATAAAATGAGGAAATTGC
ATCGCATTGTCTGAGTAGGTGTCATTCTATTCTGGGGGGTGGGGTGGGGCAGGACAGCAAGGGGGAGGAT
TGGGAAGACAATAGCAGACTAGTACGTCTCTCAAGGATAAGTAAGTAATATTAAGGTACGGGAGGTATTG
GACAGGCCGCAATAAAATATCTTTATTTTCATTACATCTGTGTGTTGGTTTTTTGTGTGAATCGATAGTA
CTAACATACGCTCTCCATCAAAACAAAACGAAACAAAACAAACTAGCAAAATAGGCTGTCCCCAGTGCAA
GTGCAGGTGCCAGAACATTTCTCTGGCCTAACTGGCCGACGCGTACCCTAGAAGTTTGTTCGTGACTCAG
ACTAGAAGTTTGTTCGTGACTCAGACTAGAAGTTTGTTCGTGACTCAGACTAGAAGTTTGTTCGTGACTC
AGAACTCATTCATAAAACGCTTGTTATAAAAGCAGTGGCTGCGGCGCCTCGTACTCCAACCGCATCTGCA
GCGAGCAACTGAGAAGCCAAGACTGAGCCGGCGGCCGGATCCAGCTCATGAGCCATGGCTTCCCGCCGGA
GGTGGAGGAGCAGGATGATGGCACGCTGCCCATGTCTTGTGCCCAGGAGAGCGGGATGGACCGTCACCCT
GCAGCCTGTGCTTCTGCTAGGATCAATGTGGAATTCACCATGTCTAGACTGGACAAGAGCAAAGTCATAA
ACTCTGCTCTGGAATTACTCAATGAAGTCGGTATCGAAGGCCTGACGACAAGGAAACTCGCTCAAAAGCT
GGGAGTTGAGCAGCCTACCCTGTACTGGCACGTGAAGAACAAGCGGGCCCTGCTCGATGCCCTGGCAATC
GAGATGCTGGACAGGCATCATACCCACTTCTGCCCCCTGGAAGGCGAGTCATGGCAAGACTTTCTGCGGA
ACAACGCCAAGTCATTCCGCTGTGCTCTCCTCTCACATCGCGACGGGGCTAAAGTGCATCTCGGCACCCG
CCCAACAGAGAAACAGTACGAAACCCTGGAAAATCAGCTCGCGTTCCTGTGTCAGCAAGGCTTCTCCCTG
GAGAACGCACTGTACGCTCTGTCCGCCGTGGGCCACTTTACACTGGGCTGCGTATTGGAGGATCAGGAGC
ATCAAGTAGCAAAAGAGGAAAGAGAGACACCTACCACCGATTCTATGCCCCCACTTCTGAGACAAGCAAT
TGAGCTGTTCGACCATCAGGGAGCCGAACCTGCCTTCCTTTTCGGCCTGGAACTAATCATATGTGGCCTG
GAGAAACAGCTAAAGTGCGAAAGCGGCGGGCCGGCCGACGCCCTTGACGATTTTGACTTAGACATGCTCC
CAGCCGATGCCCTTGACGACTTTGACCTTGATATGCTGCCTGCTGACGCTCTTGACGATTTTGACCTTGA
CATGCTCCCCGGGTAACTAAGTAAGCATCGATACCGTCGACCTCGAGGGGGGGCCCGGTACCCAATTCGC
CCTATAGTGAGTCGTATTACGCGCGCAGCGGCCGACCATGGCCCAACTTGTTTATTGCAGCTTATAATGG
TTACAAATAAAGCAATAGCATCACAAATTTCACAAATAAAGCATTTTTTTCACTGCATTCTAGTTGTGGT
TTGTCCAAACTCATCAATGTATCTTATCATGTCTGGATCTCCGGACACGTGCGGACCGAGCGGCCGCAGG
AACCCCTAGTGATGGAGTTGGCCACTCCCTCTCTGCGCGCTCGCTCGCTCACTGAGGCCGGGCGACCAAA
GGTCGCCCGACGCCCGGGCTTTGCCCGGGCGGCCTCAGTGAGCGAGCGAGCGCGCAGCTGCCTGCAGGTC
TGAGACAATAACCCTGATAAATGCTTCAATAATGTAAGCTTGTCGAGAAGTACTAGAGGATCATAATCAG
CCATACCACATTTGTAGAGGTTTTACTTGCTTTAAAAAACCTCCCACACCTCCCCCTGAACCTGAAACAT
AAAATGAATGCAATTGTTGTTGTTAACTTGTTTATTGCAGCTTATAATGGTTACAAATAAAGCAATAGCA
TCACAAATTTCACAAATAAAGCATTTTTTTCACTGCATTCTAGTTGTGGTTTGTCCAAACTCATCAATGT
ATCTTATCATGTCTGGATCTGATCACTGATATCGCCTAGGAGATCCGAACCAGATAAGTGAAATCTAGTT
CCAAACTATTTTGTCATTTTTAATTTTCGTATTAGCTTACGACGCTACACCCAGTTCCCATCTATTTTGT
CACTCTTCCCTAAATAATCCTTAAAAACTCCATTTCCACCCCTCCCAGTTCCCAACTATTTTGTCCGCCC
ACAGCGGGGCATTTTTCTTCCTGTTATGTTTTTAATCAAACATCCTGCCAACTCCATGTGACAAACCGTC
ATCTTCGGCTACTTTTTCTCTGTCACAGAATGAAAATTTTTCTGTCATCTCTTCGTTATTAATGTTTGTA
ATTGACTGAATATCAACGCTTATTTGCAGCCTGAATGGCGAATGGG
[124 nt withheld, positions 7677-7800]
C
[91 nt withheld, positions 7802-7892]
A
[49 nt withheld, positions 7894-7942]
CCTTTGACGTTGGAGTCCACGTTCTT
[37 nt withheld, positions 7969-8005]
ACCCTATCTCGGTCTATTCTTTTGATTTATAAGGGATTTTGCCGATTTCGGCCTATTGGTTAAAAAATGA
GCTGATTTAACAAAAATTTAACGCGAATTTTAACAAAATATTAACGCTTACAATTTAGGTGGCACTTTTC
GGGGAAATGTGCGCGGAACCCCTATTTGTTTATTTTTCTAAATACATTCAAATATGTATCCGCTCATGAG
ACAATAACCCTGATAAATGCTTCAATAATATTGAAAAAGGAAGAGTATGAGTATTCAACATTTCCGTGTC
GCCCTTATTCCCTTTTTTGCGGCATTTTGCCTTCCTGTTTTTGCTCACCCAGAAACGCTGGTGAAAGTAA
AAGATGCTGAAGATCAGTTGGGTGCACGAGTGGGTTACATCGAACTGGATCTCAACAGCGGTAAGATCCT
TGAGAGTTTTCGCCCCGAAGAACGTTTTCCAATGATGAGCACTTTTAAAGTTCTGCTATGTGGCGCGGTA
TTATCCCGTATTGACGCCGGGCAAGAGCAACTCGGTCGCCGCATACACTATTCTCAGAATGACTTGGTTG
AGTACTCACCAGTCACAGAAAAGCATCTTACGGATGGCATGACAGTAAGAGAATTATGCAGTGCTGCCAT
AACCATGAGTGATAACACTGCGGCCAACTTACTTCTGACAACGATCGGAGGACCGAAGGAGCTAACCGCT
TTTTTGCACAACATGGGGGATCATGTAACTCGCCTTGATCGTTGGGAACCGGAGCTGAATGAAGCCATAC
CAAACGACGAGCGTGACACCACGATGCCTGTAGCAATGGCAACAACGTTGCGCAAACTATTAACTGGCGA
ACTACTTACTCTAGCTTCCCGGCAACAATTAATAGACTGGATGGAGGCGGATAAAGTTGCAGGACCACTT
CTGCGCTCGGCCCTTCCGGCTGGCTGGTTTATTGCTGATAAATCTGGAGCCGGTGAGCGTGGGTCTCGCG
GTATCATTGCAGCACTGGGGCCAGATGGTAAGCCCTCCCGTATCGTAGTTATCTACACGACGGGGAGTCA
GGCAACTATGGATGAACGAAATAGACAGATCGCTGAGATAGGTGCCTCACTGATTAAGCATTGGTAACTG
TCAGACCAAGTTTACTCATATATACTTTAGATTGATTTAAAACTTCATTTTTAATTTAAAAGGATCTAGG
TGAAGATCCTTTTTGATAATCTCATGACCAAAATCCCTTAACGTGAGTTTTCGTTCCACTGAGCGTCAGA
CCCCGTAGAAAAGATCAAAGGATCTTC
