>Addgene plasmid #84471 | pAAV-RAM-d2TTA::TRE-ChR2-WPREpA | addgene partial sequence | sequence record 163895 | LNCX 5'-AGCTCGTTTAGTGAACCGTCAGATC-3'
ACCATGGACTATGGCGGCGCTTTGTCTGCCGTCGGACGCGAACTTTTGTTCGTTACTAATCCTGTGGTGG
TGAACGGGTCCGTCCTGGTCCCTGAGGATCAATGTTACTGTGCCGGATGGATTGAATCTCGCGGCACGAA
CGGCGCTCAGACCGCGTCAAATGTCCTGCAGTGGCTTGCAGCAGGATTCAGCATTTTGCTGCTGATGTTC
TATGCCTACCAAACCTGGAAATCTACATGCGGCTGGGAGGAGATCTATGTGTGCGCCATTGAAATGGTTA
AGGTGATTCTCGAGTTCTTTTTTGAGTTTAAGAATCCCTCTATGCTCTACCTTGCCACAGGACACCGGGT
GCAGTGGCTGCGCTATGCAGAGTGGCTGCTCACTTGTCCTGTCATCCTTATCCGCCTGAGCAACCTCACC
GGCCTGAGCAACGACTACAGCAGGAGAACCATGGGACTCCTTGTCTCAGACATCGGGACTATCGTGTGGG
GGGCTACCAGCGCCATGGCAACCGGCTATGTTAAAGTCATCTTCTTTTGTCTTGGATTGTGCTATGGCGC
GAACACATTTTTTCACGCCGCCAAAGCATATATCGAGGGTTATCATACTGTGCCAAAGGGTCGGTGCCGC
CAGGTCGTGACCGGCATGGCATGGCTGTTTTTCGTGAGCTGGGGTATGTTCCCAATTCTCTTCATTTTGG
GGCCCGAAGGTTTTGGCGTCCTGAGCGTCTATGGCTCCACCGTAGGTCACACGATTATTGATCTGATGAG
TAAAAATTGTTGGGGGTTGTTGGGACACTACCTGCGCGTCCTGATCCACGAGCACATATTGATTCACGGA
GATATCCGCAAAACCACCAAACTGAACATCGGCGGAACGGAGATCGAGGTCGAGACTCTCGTCGAAGACG
AAGCCGAGGCCGGAGCCGTGCCAGCGGCCGCCACCATGGTGAGCAAGGGCGAGGAGCTGTTCACCGGGGT
GGTGCCCATCCTGGTCGAGCTGGACGGCGACGTAAACGGCCACAAGTTCAGCGTG
