>Addgene plasmid #84471 | pAAV-RAM-d2TTA::TRE-ChR2-WPREpA | addgene partial sequence | sequence record 163901 | WPRE-R 5'-CATAGCGTAAAAGGAGCAACA-3'
AGTCAATCTTTCACAAATTTTGTAATCCAGAGGTTGATTATCGATAAGGATCAGTTATCTAGATCCGGTG
GATCGCTGGCGCGCCTTACTTGTACAGCTCGTCCATGCCGAGAGTGATCCCGGCGGCGGTCACGAACTCC
AGCAGGACCATGTGATCGCGCTTCTCGTTGGGGTCTTTGCTCAGGGCGGACTGGTAGCTCAGGTAGTGGT
TGTCGGGCAGCAGCACGGGGCCGTCGCCGATGGGGGTGTTCTGCTGGTAGTGGTCGGCGAGCTGCACGCT
GCCGTCCTCGATGTTGTGGCGGATCTTGAAGTTCACCTTGATGCCGTTCTTCTGCTTGTCGGCCATGATA
TAGACGTTGTGGCTGTTGTAGTTGTACTCCAGCTTGTGCCCCAGGATGTTGCCGTCCTCCTTGAAGTCGA
TGCCCTTCAGCTCGATGCGGTTCACCAGGGTGTCGCCCTCGAACTTCACCTCGGCGCGGGTCTTGTAGTT
GCCGTCGTCCTTGAAGAAGATGGTGCGCTCCTGGACGTAGCCTTCGGGCATGGCGGACTTGAAGAAGTCG
TGCTGCTTCATGTGGTCGGGGTAGCGGGCGAAGCACTGCAGGCCGTAGCCGAAGGTGGTCACGAGGGTGG
GCCAGGGCACGGGCAGCTTGCCGGTGGTGCAGATGAACTTCAGGGTCAGCTTGCCGTAGGTGGCATCGCC
CTCGCCCTCGCCGGACACGCTGAACTTGTGGCCGTTTACGTCGCCGTCCAGCTCGACCAGGATGGGCACC
ACCCCGGTGAACAGCTCCTCGCCCTTGCTCACCATGGTGGCGGCCGCTGGCACGGCTCCGGCCTCGGCTT
CGTCTTCGACGAGAGTCTCGACCTCGATCTCCGTTCCGCCGATGTTCAGTTTGGTGGTTTTGCGGATATC
TCCGTGAATCAATATGTGCTCGTGGATCAGGACGCGCAGGTAGTGTCCCAACAACCCCCAACAATTTTTA
CTCATCAGATCAATAATCGTGTGACCTACGG
